>Addgene plasmid #29373 | pTH394-SUP45-L34S | addgene partial sequence | sequence record 34700 | 29373 with ySUP45-R (aaaacgaagcgcagattgac)
AAATTTATGTAAAACAGTTCTCGTATTACCGGACACAGCAACCAAACAAAGTACCTTGACCGTCCATGAC
TATAAAACCGAACTTGTCGTCAGCTTGAAGCAATTCCGAAAGAACTTCTGTATGAAATTTGTTATCACAC
ANATATAAGGATGTGTTGATAGGTTTGTAAGGTTCGATGTCAAAAGTGACCTTTTTTTCTTTACCATCTT
CAGTGATGATATCACCACAATATAAAACTAAACCGTTCTTGGGCAAAGTATTATATAGCTTCAACTTTTG
TTGGGTGGAAGTGATAGCAGATAAAACGGAAAGACGATTAACCCTAGATTTAATATTCGAGGCAGTACCA
TATTCATCTGTTAACATTTTTTGGTACAGCGGAATTTGACCCTTAGGAGGAATAACTGAGGAAATCATAG
AAGTACCATTACCTCTAGCTTTTTCTAAAGATTGGACCAACTTCTTGACCTTCCAGATCTCAATATTTTT
TTCAACCTCGTTATCCATTATTGAAGTATTTCCTTTGTCTATTTCTGTAGTCTTAATAAGGAGACAAGCC
GAAATGAATTAAGAAATAAAGGTGTCGTTAAGGCCACACCAACAGTATATCAGTTAAAAATACAGTGATG
TATTTCATTGATTTGACGCTTAGCACTGGATTTCTGAAAAAATTTTTCATTCAGGGTCAACGGAATAATC
CGGGTA
