>Addgene plasmid #29373 | pTH394-SUP45-L34S | addgene partial sequence | sequence record 34701 | 29373 with M13R
TACCGGGCCCCCCCTCGAGGTCGACGGTATCGATAAGCTTATCGATACCGTCGAGGCTTTTGAAGAGAAA
CTCTCCTTTCACTGTATTTTCTACGTAATATACACGGTCCTCTAAACCCACTATGTACTTTCAACAAAGG
AATTAGCTCAATATAGAGCAAAAGGTTTACCAAGTATATATTATATTGTACAAAAAATTAAAAGCGAATT
TAATTTAAATCTGGCATCTAGTGATTAAATTCTTTTTGATTCGATTTTTTTCTCCCCCTTTTATTTATTT
AAATGAAATCATAGTCGGATCCTTCATCTTCGTCATAATATTCATCCTCAGATTCATCAACTAGTTGTTC
AAAATTAACTTTGTAACGCAGCATGGCACCAATACCACCAAAACCTGTGACAAATTGGGCACCTTCTGAA
GATTTGTCTGTGATGAATTCCAAGGTAGCACCGAAGTTTTTGTAGTTAGCTGCTAGCCATTCAATTAAAG
GTTCTTCGGAGACAACGTCCATTTCTTGGCCGGTAGCTTTGTCAATAGCAAACGACTTGTCCTTGGCTTC
TGGTTCAGCGAATTTTATAACCTCATTATCCTCGGCATCTTTAAATGTATATCTGATAGTTTCCAAATTT
TCGAAAACAATTAATTTTTCGACTGCACCTAAATCCAATGCCTTTAAAGTATCATCTATACCATAACAGA
ATTTACCAGTGTCCTGGGAAATTTCGTCAAAATATGCCTCCAATAATTTCTTTTCTTGAACATACTTGAC
ATTGGCCAACGCTTCGGCAGAAAGTTCGATAGCCTGGTTG
