[The description below was written by a language model from this plasmid's Addgene catalogue record.]
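Description:
pTH394-SUP45-L34S is a yeast expression plasmid built on the pRS315 backbone, a member of the pRS shuttle vector series that is generally known as a centromeric (CEN/ARS) vector maintained at low copy in Saccharomyces cerevisiae. Selection in yeast relies on the LEU2 auxotrophic marker, which complements leucine auxotrophy in leu2 host strains. In E. coli the plasmid is propagated under ampicillin selection, and the record lists it as low copy. No feature table accompanies the entry, so individual backbone elements beyond these markers are not documented here.

The insert is a roughly 3 kb genomic fragment of the S. cerevisiae SUP45 gene (YBR143C), which encodes eukaryotic translation release factor 1 (eRF1), the protein that recognises stop codons and triggers peptide release during translation termination. The fragment was cloned between XbaI and HindIII sites, both of which remain intact. It includes 1432 bp of sequence upstream of the start codon and 241 bp downstream of the stop codon. No heterologous promoter is recorded, so expression presumably depends on the native SUP45 regulatory sequences contained in these flanks, at levels close to physiological given the low-copy backbone. The coding sequence carries the L34S substitution, corresponding to the temperature-sensitive sup45-36ts allele, and no epitope tag or reporter is recorded.

The associated publication concerns decoding accuracy in eRF1 mutants and its correlation with pleiotropic quantitative traits in yeast. This suggests the plasmid is used to supply this mutant release factor in yeast so that its effects on termination accuracy and cellular phenotypes can be compared with other SUP45 alleles.
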