Addgene plasmid #29373: pTH394-SUP45-L34S
Depositing lab: Tobias von der Haar. Depositing organization: London and South East University Group (LASE). Publication: Decoding accuracy in eRF1 mutants and its correlation with pleiotropic quantitative traits in yeast. Merritt GH, Naemi WR, Mugnier P, Webb HM, Tuite MF, von der Haar T. Nucleic Acids Res. 2010 Sep . 38(16):5479-92. 10.1093/nar/gkq338 PubMed 20444877.
Backbone
  Vector backbone: pRS315
  Backbone size w/o insert (bp): 5976
  Vector type: Yeast Expression
  Selectable markers: LEU2
Growth in bacteria
  Bacterial resistance: Ampicillin, 100 μg/mL
  Growth temperature: 37°C
  Growth strain: DH5alpha
  Copy number: Low Copy
Gene/Insert
  Gene/Insert name: SUP45 gene encoding translation release factor 1 from S. cerevisiae (alt name: eRF1)
  Species: S. cerevisiae (budding yeast)
  Insert size (bp): 2984
  Mutation: L34S mutant gene (corresponding to the sup45-36ts allele) including genomic sequence 1432 bp upstream of AUG and 241 bp downstream of stop codon.
  GenBank ID: NM_001178491
  Entrez Gene: SUP45 (a.k.a. YBR143C, SAL4, SUP1, SUP47)
  Cloning method: Restriction Enzyme; 5′ cloning site XbaI (not destroyed); 3′ cloning site HindIII (not destroyed)
  Sequencing primers: 5′ n/a
Terms and licenses: Academic/Nonprofit Terms; Industry Terms: Not Available to Industry
How to cite: pTH394-SUP45-L34S was a gift from Tobias von der Haar (Addgene plasmid # 29373 ; http://n2t.net/addgene:29373 ; RRID:Addgene_29373)
